>Addgene plasmid #176689 | pcDNA6.2-YFP-CWT | addgene full sequence | sequence record 346999 | Addgene NGS Result
CGCATAGTTAAGCCAGTATCTGCTCCCTGCTTGTGTGTTGGAGGTCGCTGAGTAGTGCGCGAGCAAAATT
TAAGCTACAACAAGGCAAGGCTTGACCGACAATTGCATGAAGAATCTGCTTAGGGTTAGGCGTTTTGCGC
TGCTTCGCGATGTACGGGCCAGATATACGCGTTGACATTGATTATTGACTAGTTATTAATAGTAATCAAT
TACGGGGTCATTAGTTCATAGCCCATATATGGAGTTCCGCGTTACATAACTTACGGTAAATGGCCCGCCT
GGCTGACCGCCCAACGACCCCCGCCCATTGACGTCAATAATGACGTATGTTCCCATAGTAACGCCAATAG
GGACTTTCCATTGACGTCAATGGGTGGAGTATTTACGGTAAACTGCCCACTTGGCAGTACATCAAGTGTA
TCATATGCCAAGTACGCCCCCTATTGACGTCAATGACGGTAAATGGCCCGCCTGGCATTATGCCCAGTAC
ATGACCTTATGGGACTTTCCTACTTGGCAGTACATCTACGTATTAGTCATCGCTATTACCATGGTGATGC
GGTTTTGGCAGTACATCAATGGGCGTGGATAGCGGTTTGACTCACGGGGATTTCCAAGTCTCCACCCCAT
TGACGTCAATGGGAGTTTGTTTTGGCACCAAAATCAACGGGACTTTCCAAAATGTCGTAACAACTCCGCC
CCATTGACGCAAATGGGCGGTAGGCGTGTACGGTGGGAGGTCTATATAAGCAGAGCTCGTTTAGTGAACC
GTCAGATCGCCTGGAGACGCCATCCACGCTGTTTTGACCTCCATAGAAGACACCGGGACCGATCCAGCCT
CCGGACTCTAGAGGATCCCTACCGGTGATATCCTCGAGACCATGGTGAGCAAGGGCGAGGAGCTGTTCAC
CGGGGTGGTGCCCATCCTGGTCGAGCTGGACGGCGACGTAAACGGCCACAAGTTCAGCGTGTCCGGCGAG
GGCGAGGGCGATGCCACCTACGGCAAGCTGACCCTGAAGTTCATCTGCACCACCGGCAAGCTGCCCGTGC
CCTGGCCCACCCTCGTGACCACCTTCGGCTACGGCGTGCAGTGCTTCGCCCGCTACCCCGACCACATGCG
CCAGCACGACTTCTTCAAGTCCGCCATGCCCGAAGGCTACGTCCAGGAGCGCACCATCTTCTTCAAGGAC
GACGGCAACTACAAGACCCGCGCCGAGGTGAAGTTCGAGGGCGACACCCTGGTGAACCGCATCGAGCTGA
AGGGCATCGACTTCAAGGAGGACGGCAACATCCTGGGGCACAAGCTGGAGTACAACTACAACAGCCACAA
CGTCTATATCATGGCCGACAAGCAGAAGAACGGCATCAAGGTGAACTTCAAGATCCGCCACAACATCGAG
GACGGCAGCGTGCAGCTCGCCGACCACTACCAGCAGAACACCCCCATCGGCGACGGCCCCGTGCTGCTGC
CCGACAACCACTACCTGAGCTACCAGTCCGCCCTGAGCAAAGACCCCAACGAGAAGCGCGATCACATGGT
CCTGCTGGAGTTCGTGACCGCCGCCGGGATCACTCTCGGCATGGACGAGCTGTACAAGGGCTCGAGCCCA
TCAACAAGTTTGTACAAAAAAGCAGGCTCCGAATTCGCCCTTACGCCCAATACAGGTTGGAAAACAAACA
AATATGGCACACTATATAAATCAGAGTCAGCTAGCTTCACACCTAATACAGATATAATAACAAGAACGAC
TGGTCCATTTAGAAGCATGCCGCAGTCAGGAGTCTTAAAAGCAGGTCAAACAATTCATTATGATGAAGTG
ATGAAACAAGACGGTCATGTTTGGGTAGGTTATACAGGTAACAGTGGCCAACGTATTTACTTGCCTGTAA
GAACATGGAATAAATCTACTAATACTTTAGGTGTTCTTTGGGGAACTATAAAGTGAAAGGGCGAATTCGA
CCCAGCTTTCTTGTACAAAGTGGTTGATAACGGGAAGCCTATCCCTAACCCTCTCCTCGGTCTCGATTCT
ACGCGTACCGGTTAGTAATGAGTTTAAACGGGGGAGGCTAACTGAAACACGGAAGGAGACAATACCGGAA
GGAACCCGCGCTATGACGGCAATAAAAAGACAGAATAAAACGCACGGGTGTTGGGTCGTTTGTTCATAAA
CGCGGGGTTCGGTCCCAGGGCTGGCACTCTGTCGATACCCCACCGAGACCCCATTGGGGCCAATACGCCC
GCGTTTCTTCCTTTTCCCCACCCCACCCCCCAAGTTCGGGTGAAGGCCCAGGGCTCGCAGCCAACGTCGG
GGCGGCAGGCCCTGCCATAGCAGATCTGCGCAGCTGGGGCTCTAGGGGGTATCCCC
[124 nt withheld, positions 2367-2490]
C
[91 nt withheld, positions 2492-2582]
A
[49 nt withheld, positions 2584-2632]
CCTTTGACGTTGGAGTCCACGTTCTTT
[37 nt withheld, positions 2660-2696]
ACCCTATCTCGGTCTATTCTTTTGATTTATAAGGGATTTTGCCGATTTCGGCCTATTGGTTAAAAAATGA
GCTGATTTAACAAAAATTTAACGCGAATTAATTCTGTGGAATGTGTGTCAGTTAGGGTGTGGAAAGTCCC
CAGGCTCCCCAGCAGGCAGAAGTATGCAAAGCATGCATCTCAATTAGTCAGCAACCAGGTGTGGAAAGTC
CCCAGGCTCCCCAGCAGGCAGAAGTATGCAAAGCATGCATCTCAATTAGTCAGCAACCATAGTCCCGCCC
CTAACTCCGCCCATCCCGCCCCTAACTCCGCCCAGTTCCGCCCATTCTCCGCCCCATGGCTGACTAATTT
TTTTTATTTATGCAGAGGCCGAGGCCGCCTCTGCCTCTGAGCTATTCCAGAAGTAGTGAGGAGGCTTTTT
TGGAGGCCTAGGCTTTTGCAAAAAGCTCCCGGGAGCTTGTATATCCATTTTCGGATCTGATCAGCACGTG
TTGACAATTAATCATCGGCATAGTATATCGGCATAGTATAATACGACAAGGTGAGGAACTAAACCATGGC
CAAGCCTTTGTCTCAAGAAGAATCCACCCTCATTGAAAGAGCAACGGCTACAATCAACAGCATCCCCATC
TCTGAAGACTACAGCGTCGCCAGCGCAGCTCTCTCTAGCGACGGCCGCATCTTCACTGGTGTCAATGTAT
ATCATTTTACTGGGGGACCTTGTGCAGAACTCGTGGTGCTGGGCACTGCTGCTGCTGCGGCAGCTGGCAA
CCTGACTTGTATCGTCGCGATCGGAAATGAGAACAGGGGCATCTTGAGCCCCTGCGGACGGTGCCGACAG
GTGCTTCTCGATCTGCATCCTGGGATCAAAGCCATAGTGAAGGACAGTGATGGACAGCCGACGGCAGTTG
GGATTCGTGAATTGCTGCCCTCTGGTTATGTGTGGGAGGGCTAAGCACTTCGTGGCCGAGGAGCAGGACT
GACACGTGCTACGAGATTTCGATTCCACCGCCGCCTTCTATGAAAGGTTGGGCTTCGGAATCGTTTTCCG
GGACGCCGGCTGGATGATCCTCCAGCGCGGGGATCTCATGCTGGAGTTCTTCGCCCACCCCAACTTGTTT
ATTGCAGCTTATAATGGTTACAAATAAAGCAATAGCATCACAAATTTCACAAATAAAGCATTTTTTTCAC
TGCATTCTAGTTGTGGTTTGTCCAAACTCATCAATGTATCTTATCATGTCTGTATACCGTCGACCTCTAG
CTAGAGCTTGGCGTAATCATGGTCATAGCTGTTTCCTGTGTGAAATTGTTATCCGCTCACAATTCCACAC
AACATACGAGCCGGAAGCATAAAGTGTAAAGCCTGGGGTGCCTAATGAGTGAGCTAACTCACATTAATTG
CGTTGCGCTCACTGCCCGCTTTCCAGTCGGGAAACCTGTCGTGCCAGCTGCATTAATGAATCGGCCAACG
CGCGGGGAGAGGCGGTTTGCGTATTGGGCGCTCTTCCGCTTCCTCGCTCACTGACTCGCTGCGCTCGGTC
GTTCGGCTGCGGCGAGCGGTATCAGCTCACTCAAAGGCGGTAATACGGTTATCCACAGAATCAGGGGATA
ACGCAGGAAAGAACATGTGAGCAAAAGGCCAGCAAAAGGCCAGGAACCGTAAAAAGGCCGCGTTGCTGGC
GTTTTTCCATAGGCTCCGCCCCCCTGACGAGCATCACAAAAATCGACGCTCAAGTCAGAGGTGGCGAAAC
CCGACAGGACTATAAAGATACCAGGCGTTTCCCCCTGGAAGCTCCCTCGTGCGCTCTCCTGTTCCGACCC
TGCCGCTTACCGGATACCTGTCCGCCTTTCTCCCTTCGGGAAGCGTGGCGCTTTCTCATAGCTCACGCTG
TAGGTATCTCAGTTCGGTGTAGGTCGTTCGCTCCAAGCTGGGCTGTGTGCACGAACCCCCCGTTCAGCCC
GACCGCTGCGCCTTATCCGGTAACTATCGTCTTGAGTCCAACCCGGTAAGACACGACTTATCGCCACTGG
CAGCAGCCACTGGTAACAGGATTAGCAGAGCGAGGTATGTAGGCGGTGCTACAGAGTTCTTGAAGTGGTG
GCCTAACTACGGCTACACTAGAAGAACAGTATTTGGTATCTGCGCTCTGCTGAAGCCAGTTACCTTCGGA
AAAAGAGTTGGTAGCTCTTGATCCGGCAAACAAACCACCGCTGGTAGCGGTGGTTTTTTTGTTTGCAAGC
AGCAGATTACGCGCAGAAAAAAAGGATCTCAAGAAGATCCTTTGATCTTTTCTACGGGGTCTGACGCTCA
GTGGAACGAAAACTCACGTTAAGGGATTTTGGTCATGAGATTATCAAAAAGGATCTTCACCTAGATCCTT
TTAAATTAAAAATGAAGTTTTAAATCAATCTAAAGTATATATGAGTAAACTTGGTCTGACAGTTACCAAT
GCTTAATCAGTGAGGCACCTATCTCAGCGATCTGTCTATTTCGTTCATCCATAGTTGCCTGACTCCCCGT
CGTGTAGATAACTACGATACGGGAGGGCTTACCATCTGGCCCCAGTGCTGCAATGATACCGCGAGACCCA
CGCTCACCGGCTCCAGATTTATCAGCAATAAACCAGCCAGCCGGAAGGGCCGAGCGCAGAAGTGGTCCTG
CAACTTTATCCGCCTCCATCCAGTCTATTAATTGTTGCCGGGAAGCTAGAGTAAGTAGTTCGCCAGTTAA
TAGTTTGCGCAACGTTGTTGCCATTGCTACAGGCATCGTGGTGTCACGCTCGTCGTTTGGTATGGCTTCA
TTCAGCTCCGGTTCCCAACGATCAAGGCGAGTTACATGATCCCCCATGTTGTGCAAAAAAGCGGTTAGCT
CCTTCGGTCCTCCGATCGTTGTCAGAAGTAAGTTGGCCGCAGTGTTATCACTCATGGTTATGGCAGCACT
GCATAATTCTCTTACTGTCATGCCATCCGTAAGATGCTTTTCTGTGACTGGTGAGTACTCAACCAAGTCA
TTCTGAGAATAGTGTATGCGGCGACCGAGTTGCTCTTGCCCGGCGTCAATACGGGATAATACCGCGCCAC
ATAGCAGAACTTTAAAAGTGCTCATCATTGGAAAACGTTCTTCGGGGCGAAAACTCTCAAGGATCTTACC
GCTGTTGAGATCCAGTTCGATGTAACCCACTCGTGCACCCAACTGATCTTCAGCATCTTTTACTTTCACC
AGCGTTTCTGGGTGAGCAAAAACAGGAAGGCAAAATGCCGCAAAAAAGGGAATAAGGGCGACACGGAAAT
GTTGAATACTCATACTCTTCCTTTTTCAATATTATTGAAGCATTTATCAGGGTTATTGTCTCATGAGCGG
ATACATATTTGAATGTATTTAGAAAAATAAACAAATAGGGGTTCCGCGCACATTTCCCCGAAAAGTGCCA
CCTGACGTCGACGGATCGGGAGATCTCCCGATCCCCTATGGTGCACTCTCAGTACAATCTGCTCTGATGC
Features (pLannotate 1.2.2; 24 found; start..end, strand, type, name):
    174..553     +  enhancer       CMV enhancer: human cytomegalovirus immediate early enhancer
    554..757     +  promoter       CMV promoter: human cytomegalovirus (CMV) immediate early promoter
    882..1598    +  CDS            Topaz YFP: enhanced yellow variant of GFP mammalian codon-optimized
   1614..1638    +  protein_bind   attB1: mutant version of attB; recombination site for the Gateway® BP reaction BP Clonase™
   1623..1943    +  CDS            lss (fragment): LSTP_STASI - Experimental evidence at protein level: Swiss-Prot protein existence level 1. Lyses staphylococcal cells by hydrolyzing the polyglycine interpeptide bridges of the peptidoglycan. From Staphylococcus simulans.
   1960..1984    -  protein_bind   attB2: mutant version of attB; recombination site for the Gateway® BP reaction BP Clonase™
   1995..2033    +  CDS            V5 tag (fragment): epitope tag from simian virus 5
   2117..2165    +  polyA_signal   HSV TK poly(A) signal: herpes simplex virus thymidine kinase polyadenylation signal (Cole and Stacy, 1985)
   2256..2272    -  polyA_signal   bGH poly(A) signal (fragment): bovine growth hormone polyadenylation signal
   2367..2795    +  rep_origin     f1 ori (sequence partly withheld): f1 bacteriophage origin of replication; arrow indicates direction of (+) strand synthesis
   2809..3138    +  promoter       SV40 promoter: SV40 enhancer and early promoter
   3186..3233    +  promoter       EM7 promoter: synthetic bacterial promoter&nbsp
   3252..3650    +  CDS            BSD: blasticidin S deaminase; Aspergillus terreus BSD; confers resistance to blasticidin
   3651..3678    +  CDS            BleoR (fragment): antibiotic-binding protein; Sh ble from Streptoalloteichus hindustanus; confers resistance to bleomycin, phleomycin, and Zeocin™
   3688..3813    +  CDS            ble (fragment): BLE_KLEPN - Experimental evidence at protein level: Swiss-Prot protein existence level 1. Binding protein with a strong affinity to the bleomycin family of antibiotics. Binds to CL990; an antimitotic-antibiotic compound. From Klebsiella pneumoniae.
   3808..3929    +  polyA_signal   SV40 poly(A) signal: SV40 polyadenylation signal
   4002..4018    -  protein_bind   lac operator: The lac repressor binds to the lac operator to inhibit transcription in E. coli. This inhibition can be relieved by adding lactose or isopropyl-β-D-thiogalactopyranoside (IPTG). lac repressor encoded by lacI
   4026..4056    -  promoter       lac promoter: promoter for the E. coli lac operon
   4071..4092    -  protein_bind   CAP binding site: CAP binding activates transcription in the presence of cAMP. E. coli catabolite activator protein
   4105..4197    -  CDS            lacI (fragment): lac repressor; lacI; The lac repressor binds to the lac operator to inhibit transcription in E. coli. This inhibition can be relieved by adding lactose or isopropyl-β-D-thiogalactopyranoside (IPTG).
   4380..4968    -  rep_origin     ori: high-copy-number ColE1/pMB1/pBR322/pUC origin of replication
   5139..5999    -  CDS            AmpR: β-lactamase; bla; confers resistance to ampicillin, carbenicillin, and related antibiotics
   6000..6104    -  promoter       AmpR promoter: bla
   6163..19      -  misc_feature   bom (fragment) (across the origin): basis of mobility region from pBR322
