[The description below was written by a language model from this plasmid's Addgene catalogue record and pLannotate feature annotations shown in this document.]
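Description:
pcDNA6.2-YFP-CWT is a 6.2 kb mammalian expression plasmid built on the Invitrogen pcDNA6.2 backbone. It encodes a fluorescent reporter for detecting phagosomal escape of Staphylococcus aureus inside host cells. It is maintained in E. coli through a high-copy ColE1/pUC-type origin and an ampicillin resistance gene (β-lactamase). An f1 origin is also present. For selection in mammalian cells, an SV40 early promoter drives the blasticidin S deaminase gene, followed by an SV40 polyadenylation signal. An EM7 bacterial promoter sits upstream of the same marker. Short bleomycin-resistance, lac regulatory and bGH poly(A) fragments are also annotated, and these appear to be backbone remnants rather than functional parts.

The expression cassette uses the CMV immediate early enhancer and promoter to drive a yellow GFP variant, annotated as Topaz YFP and mammalian codon-optimised. This is fused at its C-terminus to a fragment of lysostaphin from Staphylococcus simulans. The record states that the protease domain of lysostaphin has been deleted, leaving only the cell wall-targeting (CWT) domain. The resulting protein should therefore bind the staphylococcal cell wall without lysing the bacteria. The CWT fragment lies between attB1 and attB2 Gateway-type sites, and the cassette ends with an HSV thymidine kinase polyadenylation signal. A partial V5 epitope is annotated downstream of attB2, but the record does not say whether it is translated as part of the fusion.

The stated purpose implies a simple readout. YFP-CWT expressed in the host cell can reach and decorate bacteria only once they are no longer enclosed in an intact phagosome, so fluorescent labelling of bacteria marks escape events.
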