Addgene plasmid #176689: pcDNA6.2-YFP-CWT
Purpose: Fluorescent reporter for phagosomal escape of Staphylococcus aureus
Depositing lab: Martin Fraunholz. Depositing organization: Julius-Maximilians-Universitaet Wuerzburg. Publication: Staphylococcus aureus Exploits a Non-ribosomal Cyclic Dipeptide to Modulate Survival within Epithelial Cells and Phagocytes. Blattner S, Das S, Paprotka K, Eilers U, Krischke M, Kretschmer D, Remmele CW, Dittrich M, Muller T, Schuelein-Voelk C, Hertlein T, Mueller MJ, Huettel B, Reinhardt R, Ohlsen K, Rudel T, Fraunholz MJ. PLoS Pathog. 2016 Sep 15;12(9):e1005857. doi: 10.1371/journal.ppat.1005857. eCollection 2016 Sep. PubMed 27632173.
Backbone
  Vector backbone: pcDNA6.2
  Backbone manufacturer: Invitrogen
  Vector type: Mammalian Expression
  Selectable markers: Blasticidin
Growth in bacteria
  Bacterial resistance: Ampicillin, 100 μg/mL
  Growth temperature: 37°C
  Growth strain: DH5alpha
  Copy number: High Copy
Gene/Insert
  Gene/Insert name: cell wall-targeting domain of Lysostaphin (alt name: CWT)
  Species: Aequorea victoria (modified), Staphylococcus simulans
  Insert size (bp): 719
  Mutation: deletion of protase domain of Lysostaphin
  Promoter: CMV
  Tag / fusion protein: YFP (N terminal on backbone)
  Cloning method: TOPO Cloning
  Sequencing primers: 5′ CMV-F; 3′ TK-pA-R
Terms and licenses: Academic/Nonprofit Terms; Industry Terms: Not Available to Industry
How to cite: pcDNA6.2-YFP-CWT was a gift from Martin Fraunholz (Addgene plasmid # 176689 ; http://n2t.net/addgene:176689 ; RRID:Addgene_176689)
